>Addgene plasmid #55407 | mCerulean3-CEBPA237-C-4 | depositor partial sequence | sequence record 85813 | insert sequence
ATCCGCTAGCGCTACCGGTCGCCACCATGGTGAGCAAGGGCGAGGAGCTGTTCACCGGGGTGGTGCCCAT
CCTGGTCGAGCTGGACGGCGACGTAAACGGCCACAAGTTCAGCGTGTCCGGCGAGGGCGAGGGCGATGCC
ACCTACGGCAAGCTGACCCTGAAGTTCATCTGCACCACCGGCAAGCTGCCCGTGCCCTGGCCCACCCTCG
TGACCACCCTGAGCTGGGGCGTGCAGTGCTTCGCCCGCTACCCCGACCACATGAAGCAGCACGACTTCTT
CAAGTCCGCCATGCCCGAAGGCTACGTCCAGGAGCGCACCATCTTCTTCAAGGACGACGGCAACTACAAG
ACCCGCGCCGAGGTGAAGTTCGAGGGCGACACCCTGGTGAACCGCATCGAGCTGAAGGGCATCGACTTCA
AGGAGGACGGCAACATCCTGGGGCACAAGCTGGAGTACAACGCCATCCACGGCAACGTCTATATCACCGC
CGACAAGCAGAAGAACGGCATCAAGGCCAACTTCGGCCTCAACTGCAACATCGAGGACGGCAGCGTGCAG
CTCGCCGACCACTACCAGCAGAACACCCCCATCGGCGACGGCCCCGTGCTGCTGCCCGACAACCACTACC
TGAGCACCCAGTCCAAGCTGAGCAAAGACCCCAACGAGAAGCGCGATCACATGGTCCTGCTGGAGTTCGT
GACCGCCGCCGGGATCACTCTCGGCATGGACGAGCTGTACAAGTCCGGACCTGCAATGGGTGCTGCGGGC
CTGCCGGGCCCCGGGGGCTCGCTCAAGGGCTTGGCTGGTCCGCACCCCGACCTCCGCACCGGCGGCGGCG
GCGGCGGCGGGGCCGGCGCGGGCAAGGCCAAGAAGTCGGTGGATAAGAACAGCAACGAGTACCGGGTACG
GCGGGAACGCAACAACATCGCGGTGCGCAAGAGCCGAGATAAAGCCAAACAGCGCAACGTGGAGACGCAG
CAGAAGGTGTTGGAGTTGACCAGTGACAATGACCGCCTGCGCAAGCGGGTGGAACAGCTGAGCCGTGAAC
TGGACACGCTGCGGGGTATCTTCCGCCAGCTGCCTGAGAGCTCCTTGGTCAAGGCCATGGGCAACTGCGC
GTGAGGCGCGCGGATCCACCGGATCTAGATAACTGATCATAATCAGCCATA
