[The description below was written by a language model from this plasmid's Addgene catalogue record.]
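Description:
mCerulean3-CEBPA237-C-4 is a mammalian expression plasmid built on the mCerulean3-C1 backbone (about 4.75 kb without insert), a C1-style fluorescent protein fusion vector in which the gene of interest is placed downstream of the fluorescent protein coding sequence. It is maintained in E. coli as a high-copy plasmid under kanamycin selection. It also carries a neomycin resistance marker, so transfected mammalian cells can be selected with G418. No feature table accompanies the record, so details such as the origin of replication are not listed. The use of an SV40 polyA reverse sequencing primer suggests an SV40 polyadenylation signal downstream of the insert.

The payload is rat (R. norvegicus) CEBPA, encoding the CCAAT/enhancer-binding protein alpha transcription factor, expressed from the CMV promoter with mCerulean3 fused to its N terminus. mCerulean3 is a cyan fluorescent protein variant engineered for improved brightness and reduced reversible photoswitching, and the record gives its excitation at 433 nm and emission at 475 nm. The "237" in the name may indicate a particular portion or boundary of CEBPA, and "C-4" likely refers to the fusion orientation and linker length, but the record does not define either, nor does it give the insert size or the cloning method.

The stated purpose is nuclear localization: the fusion serves as a cyan fluorescent marker of the nucleus in transfected mammalian cells. That makes it suitable for live-cell imaging, for multicolour labelling alongside other fluorescent proteins, or for evaluating how mCerulean3 performs as a fusion tag.
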