Addgene plasmid #55407: mCerulean3-CEBPA237-C-4
Purpose: Localization: Nucleus, Excitation: 433, Emission: 475
Depositing lab: Michael Davidson. Depositing organization: Florida State University, Tallahassee. Publication: An improved cerulean fluorescent protein with enhanced brightness and reduced reversible photoswitching. Markwardt ML, Kremers GJ, Kraft CA, Ray K, Cranfill PJ, Wilson KA, Day RN, Wachter RM, Davidson MW, Rizzo MA. PLoS One. 2011 . 6(3):e17896. 10.1371/journal.pone.0017896 PubMed 21479270.
Backbone
  Vector backbone: mCerulean3-C1
  Backbone size w/o insert (bp): 4750
  Vector type: Mammalian Expression
  Selectable markers: Neomycin (select with G418)
Growth in bacteria
  Bacterial resistance: Kanamycin, 50 μg/mL
  Growth temperature: 37°C
  Growth strain: DH5alpha
  Copy number: High Copy
Gene/Insert
  Gene/Insert name: CEBPA (alt name: NM_012524.3)
  Species: R. norvegicus (rat)
  Promoter: CMV
  Tag / fusion protein: mCerulean3 (N terminal on backbone)
  Cloning method: Unknown
  Sequencing primers: 5′ CMV-F; 3′ SV40pA-R
Terms and licenses: Academic/Nonprofit Terms; Industry Terms: Not Available to Industry
Depositor comments: . Excitation = 433; Emission = 475
How to cite: mCerulean3-CEBPA237-C-4 was a gift from Michael Davidson (Addgene plasmid # 55407 ; http://n2t.net/addgene:55407 ; RRID:Addgene_55407)
